Addgene plasmid #39010: GAPDHS
Purpose: Bacterial expression for structure determination; may not be full ORF
Depositing lab: Nicola Burgess-Brown. Depositing organization: University of Oxford.
Backbone
  Vector backbone: pNIC-CTHF
  Backbone manufacturer: SGC
  Vector type: Bacterial Expression
Growth in bacteria
  Bacterial resistance: Kanamycin, 50 μg/mL
  Growth temperature: 37°C
  Growth strain: Mach1
  Copy number: Low Copy
Gene/Insert
  Gene/Insert name: GAPDHS (alt names: glyceraldehyde-3-phosphate dehydrogenase, spermatogenic; PDB:3H9E)
  Species: H. sapiens (human)
  Insert size (bp): 1092
  Entrez Gene: GAPDHS (a.k.a. GAPD2, GAPDH-2, GAPDS, HEL-S-278, HSD-35)
  Tag / fusion protein: TEV-His6-Flag (C terminal on insert)
  Cloning method: Ligation Independent Cloning
  Sequencing primers: 5′ T7; 3′ T7-term
Terms and licenses: Academic/Nonprofit Terms; Industry Terms: Not Available to Industry
How to cite: GAPDHS was a gift from Nicola Burgess-Brown (Addgene plasmid # 39010 ; http://n2t.net/addgene:39010 ; RRID:Addgene_39010)
