[The description below was written by a language model from this plasmid's Addgene catalogue record.]
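Description:
GAPDHS is a bacterial expression plasmid built on the pNIC-CTHF backbone, a vector from a structural genomics programme designed for ligation-independent cloning of target open reading frames. It is maintained in E. coli under kanamycin selection and is listed as low copy. The record does not name the origin of replication. It does not state the promoter explicitly either, although the use of T7 and T7-terminator sequencing primers flanking the insert suggests a T7-type expression cassette, which would require a host supplying T7 RNA polymerase for protein production.

The insert is a 1092 bp fragment of human GAPDHS, the spermatogenic (testis-specific) isoform of glyceraldehyde-3-phosphate dehydrogenase, a glycolytic enzyme. The record cautions that the insert may not be the full open reading frame, which is common for constructs trimmed to a well-behaved domain boundary for crystallisation. The coding sequence is fused at its C terminus to a TEV-His6-Flag tag. The hexahistidine stretch permits immobilised metal affinity purification, the Flag epitope allows antibody-based detection or capture, and the TEV protease recognition site lying between the protein and the tags lets them be cleaved off after purification.

The stated purpose is recombinant production of the protein in bacteria for structure determination, and the record links the construct to a deposited crystal structure entry. It is therefore suited to producing purified human GAPDHS for crystallography, biophysical characterisation or enzymatic and ligand-binding studies.
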