>Addgene plasmid #39010 | GAPDHS | depositor partial sequence | sequence record 49068 | GAPDHS sequence 1092 bps
ATGGTGTCTGTGGCCCGGGAGCTGACTGTGGGCATCAATGGATTTGGACGCATCGGTCGCCTGGTCCTGC
GCGCCTGCATGGAGAAGGGTGTTAAGGTGGTGGCTGTGAATGATCCATTCATTGACCCGGAATACATGGT
GTACATGTTTAAGTATGACTCCACCCACGGCCGATACAAGGGAAGTGTGGAATTCAGGAATGGACAACTG
GTCGTGGACAACCATGAGATCTCTGTCTACCAGTGCAAAGAGCCCAAACAGATCCCCTGGAGGGCTGTCG
GGAGCCCCTACGTGGTGGAGTCCACAGGCGTGTACCTCTCCATACAGGCAGCTTCGGACCACATCTCTGC
AGGTGCTCAACGTGTGGTCATCTCCGCGCCCTCACCGGATGCACCAATGTTCGTCATGGGTGTCAATGAA
AATGACTATAACCCTGGCTCCATGAACATTGTGAGCAACGCGTCCTGCACCACCAACTGTTTGGCTCCCC
TCGCCAAAGTCATCCACGAGCGATTTGGGATCGTGGAAGGGTTGATGACCACAGTCCATTCCTACACGGC
CACCCAGAAGACAGTGGACGGGCCATCAAGGAAGGCCTGGCGAGATGGGCGGGGTGCCCACCAGAACATC
ATCCCAGCCTCCACTGGGGCTGCGAAAGCTGTGACCAAAGTCATCCCAGAGCTCAAAGGGAAGCTGACAG
GGATGGCGTTCCGGGTACCAACCCCGGATGTGTCTGTCGTGGACCTGACCTGCCGCCTCGCCCAGCCTGC
CCCCTACTCAGCCATCAAGGAGGCTGTAAAAGCAGCAGCCAAGGGGCCCATGGCTGGCATCCTTGCCTAC
ACCGAGGATGAGGTCGTCTCTACGGACTTCCTCGGTGATACCCACTCGTCCATCTTCGATGCTAAGGCCG
GCATTGCGCTCAATGACAATTTCGTGAAGCTCATTTCATGGTACGACAACGAATATGGCTACAGTCACCG
GGTGGTCGACCTCCTCCGCTACATGTTCAGCCGAGACGCAGAGAACCTCTACTTCCAATCGCACCATCAT
CACCACCATGATTACAAGGATGACGACGATAAGTGAGGATCC
