>Addgene plasmid #39010 | GAPDHS | addgene partial sequence | sequence record 52986 | T7 5'-TAATACGACTCACTATAGGG-3'
ATTTTGTTTAACCTTAAGAAGGAGATATACTATGGTGTCTGTGGCCCGGGAGCTGACTGTGGGCATCAAT
GGATTTGGACGCATCGGTCGCCTGGTCCTGCGCGCCTGCATGGAGAAGGGTGTTAAGGTGGTGGCTGTGA
ATGATCCATTCATTGACCCGGAATACATGGTGTACATGTTTAAGTATGACTCCACCCACGGCCGATACAA
GGGAAGTGTGGAATTCAGGAATGGACAACTGGTCGTGGACAACCATGAGATCTCTGTCTACCAGTGCAAA
GAGCCCAAACAGATCCCCTGGAGGGCTGTCGGGAGCCCCTACGTGGTGGAGTCCACAGGCGTGTACCTCT
CCATACAGGCAGCTTCGGACCACATCTCTGCAGGTGCTCAACGTGTGGTCATCTCCGCGCCCTCACCGGA
TGCACCAATGTTCGTCATGGGTGTCAATGAAAATGACTATAACCCTGGCTCCATGAACATTGTGAGCAAC
GCGTCCTGCACCACCAACTGTTTGGCTCCCCTCGCCAAAGTCATCCACGAGCGATTTGGGATCGTGGAAG
GGTTGATGACCACAGTCCATTCCTACACGGCCACCCAGAAGACAGTGGACGGGCCATCAAGGAAGGCCTG
GCGAGATGGGCGGGGTGCCCACCAGAACATCATCCCAGCCTCCACTGGGGCTGCGAAAGCTGTGACCAAA
GTCATCCCAGAGCTCAAAGGGAAGCTGACAGGGATGGCGTTCCGGGTACCAACCCCGGATGTGTCTGTCG
TGGACCTGACCTGCCGCCTCGCCCAGCCTGCCCCCTACTCAGCCATCAAGGAGGCTGTAAAAGCAGCAGC
CAAGGGGCCCATGGCTGGCATCCTTGCCTACACCGAGGATGAGGTCGTCTCTACGGACTTCCTCGGTGAT
ACCCACTCGTCCATCTTCGATGCTAAGGCCGGCATTGCGCTCAATGACAA
