>Addgene plasmid #39010 | GAPDHS | addgene partial sequence | sequence record 53327 | T7_term
GCTTGTTAGCAGCCGGATCTCAGTGGTGGTGGTGGTGGTGCTCGAGTGCGGCCGCAAGCTTGTCGACGGA
GCTCGAATTCGGATCCTCACTTATCGTCGTCATCCTTGTAATCATGGTGGTGATGATGGTGCGATTGGAA
GTAGAGGTTCTCTGCGTCTCGGCTGAACATGTAGCGGAGGAGGTCGACCACCCGGTGACTGTAGCCATAT
TCGTTGTCGTACCATGAAATGAGCTTCACGAAATTGTCATTGAGCGCAATGCCGGCCTTAGCATCGAAGA
TGGACGAGTGGGTATCACCGAGGAAGTCCGTAGAGACGACCTCATCCTCGGTGTAGGCAAGGATGCCAGC
CATGGGCCCCTTGGCTGCTGCTTTTACAGCCTCCTTGATGGCTGAGTAGGGGGCAGGCTGGGCGAGGCGG
CAGGTCAGGTCCACGACAGACACATCCGGGGTTGGTACCCGGAACGCCATCCCTGTCAGCTTCCCTTTGA
GCTCTGGGATGACTTTGGTCACAGCTTTCGCAGCCCCAGTGGAGGCTGGGATGATGTTCTGGTGGGCACC
CCGCCCATCTCGCCAGGCCTTCCTTGATGGCCCGTCCACTGTCTTCTGGGTGGCCGTGTAGGAATGGACT
GTGGTCATCAACCCTTCCACGATCCCAAATCGCTCGTGGATGACTTTGGCGAGGGGAGCCAAACAGTTGG
TGGTGCAGGACGCGTTGCTCACAATGTTCATGGAGCCAGGGTTATAGTCATTTTCATTGACACCCATGAC
GAACATTGGTGCATCCGGTGAGGGCGCGGAGATGACCACACGTTGAGCACCTGCAGAGATGTGGTCCGAA
GCTGCCTGTATGGAGAGGTACACGCCTGTGGACTCCACCACGTA
